Addgene plasmid #72909: N1-mSin1.5-GFP
Purpose: GFP-tagged mSin1 (isoform 5)
Depositing lab: Ivan Yudushkin. Publication: Localization of mTORC2 activity inside cells. Ebner M, Sinkovics B, Szczygiel M, Ribeiro DW, Yudushkin I. J Cell Biol. 2017 Jan 31. pii: jcb.201610060. doi: 10.1083/jcb.201610060. PubMed 28143890.
Backbone
  Vector backbone: N1
  Total vector size (bp): 5693
  Vector type: Mammalian Expression
Growth in bacteria
  Bacterial resistance: Kanamycin, 50 μg/mL
  Growth temperature: 37°C
  Growth strain: DH5alpha
  Copy number: High Copy
Gene/Insert
  Gene/Insert name: Target of rapamycin complex 2 subunit MAPKAP1, isoform 5 (alt name: mSin1.5)
  Species: H. sapiens (human)
  Entrez Gene: MAPKAP1 (a.k.a. JC310, MIP1, SIN1, SIN1b, SIN1g)
  Tag / fusion protein: eGFP (C terminal on insert)
  Cloning method: Ligation Independent Cloning
  Sequencing primers: 5′ TAACAACTCCGCCCCATT; 3′ cctctacaaatgtggtatggc
Terms and licenses: Academic/Nonprofit Terms; Industry Terms: Not Available to Industry
How to cite: N1-mSin1.5-GFP was a gift from Ivan Yudushkin (Addgene plasmid # 72909 ; http://n2t.net/addgene:72909 ; RRID:Addgene_72909)
