[The description below was written by a language model from this plasmid's Addgene catalogue record and pLannotate feature annotations shown in this document.]
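Description:
N1-mSin1.5-GFP is a 5,693 bp mammalian expression plasmid built on an N1-type backbone. It expresses isoform 5 of human MAPKAP1 (mSin1, a subunit of mTOR complex 2) with enhanced GFP fused to its C terminus. It replicates in bacteria at high copy from a ColE1/pUC-type origin and is selected with kanamycin. The single NeoR/KanR (aminoglycoside phosphotransferase) gene sits behind both a bacterial AmpR (bla) promoter and the SV40 enhancer/early promoter, and it ends in an HSV TK polyadenylation signal. This arrangement means the same marker can also give G418 resistance in mammalian cells. An f1 origin is also present, which permits single-stranded DNA production. The short ble, bGH poly(A) and SV40 large T antigen fragments called by the annotation software appear to be partial matches within backbone sequence rather than functional elements.

The expression cassette is driven by the human cytomegalovirus immediate early enhancer and promoter, followed by a remnant of the multiple cloning site. Next comes the roughly 1 kb MAPKAP1 coding region, then the EGFP coding sequence only a few bases downstream, consistent with the recorded fusion. An SV40 polyadenylation signal terminates the transcript. The software matched the insert to a sheep SIN1 reference entry and labelled it a fragment, but the catalogue record gives the species as human; a partial match is to be expected for a shorter isoform. The insert was introduced by ligation-independent cloning.

The construct allows fluorescence imaging of the mSin1.5 isoform in transfected mammalian cells. The associated study concerned where mTORC2 activity is localized inside cells.
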