Features (pLannotate 1.2.2; 15 found; start..end, strand, type, name):
    320..1114    +  CDS            NeoR/KanR: aminoglycoside phosphotransferase from Tn5; aph(3')-II (or nptII); confers resistance to neomycin, kanamycin, and G418 (Geneticin®)
   1135..1287    +  CDS            ble (fragment): BLE_KLEPN - Experimental evidence at protein level: Swiss-Prot protein existence level 1. Binding protein with a strong affinity to the bleomycin family of antibiotics. Binds to CL990; an antimitotic-antibiotic compound. From Klebsiella pneumoniae.
   1346..1393    +  polyA_signal   HSV TK poly(A) signal: herpes simplex virus thymidine kinase polyadenylation signal (Cole and Stacy, 1985)
   1484..1500    -  polyA_signal   bGH poly(A) signal (fragment): bovine growth hormone polyadenylation signal
   1722..2310    +  rep_origin     ori: high-copy-number ColE1/pMB1/pBR322/pUC origin of replication
   2485..2788    +  enhancer       CMV enhancer: human cytomegalovirus immediate early enhancer
   2789..2992    +  promoter       CMV promoter: human cytomegalovirus (CMV) immediate early promoter
   3015..3058    +  misc_feature   MCS (fragment): multiple cloning site
   3064..4059    +  CDS            MAPKAP1 (fragment): SIN1_SHEEP - Also known as MIP1, SIN1. Experimental evidence at protein level: Swiss-Prot protein existence level 1. Subunit of mTORC2, which regulates cell growth and survival in response to hormonal signals. mTORC2 is activated by growth factors, but, in contrast to mTORC1, seems to be nutrient-insensitive. mTORC2 seems to function upstream of Rho GTPases to regulate the actin cytoskeleton, probably by activating one or more Rho-type guanine nucleotide exchange factors. mTORC2 promotes the serum-induced formation of stress-fibers or F-actin. mTORC2 plays a critical role in AKT1 'Ser-473' pho
   4064..4782    +  CDS            EGFP (fragment): the original enhanced GFP (Yang et al., 1996) mammalian codon-optimized
   4799..4882    +  CDS            large T antigen (fragment): large T antigen from SV40 (simian virus 40)
   4905..5026    +  polyA_signal   SV40 poly(A) signal: SV40 polyadenylation signal
   5060..5488    -  rep_origin     f1 ori (sequence partly withheld): f1 bacteriophage origin of replication; arrow indicates direction of (+) strand synthesis
   5515..5619    +  promoter       AmpR promoter: bla
   5621..285     +  promoter       SV40 promoter (across the origin): SV40 enhancer and early promoter
>Addgene plasmid #72909 | N1-mSin1.5-GFP | addgene full sequence | sequence record 174181 | Addgene NGS Result
AGAAGTATGCAAAGCATGCATCTCAATTAGTCAGCAACCAGGTGTGGAAAGTCCCCAGGCTCCCCAGCAG
GCAGAAGTATGCAAAGCATGCATCTCAATTAGTCAGCAACCATAGTCCCGCCCCTAACTCCGCCCATCCC
GCCCCTAACTCCGCCCAGTTCCGCCCATTCTCCGCCCCATGGCTGACTAATTTTTTTTATTTATGCAGAG
GCCGAGGCCGCCTCGGCCTCTGAGCTATTCCAGAAGTAGTGAGGAGGCTTTTTTGGAGGCCTAGGCTTTT
GCAAAGATCGATCAAGAGACAGGATGAGGATCGTTTCGCATGATTGAACAAGATGGATTGCACGCAGGTT
CTCCGGCCGCTTGGGTGGAGAGGCTATTCGGCTATGACTGGGCACAACAGACAATCGGCTGCTCTGATGC
CGCCGTGTTCCGGCTGTCAGCGCAGGGGCGCCCGGTTCTTTTTGTCAAGACCGACCTGTCCGGTGCCCTG
AATGAACTGCAAGACGAGGCAGCGCGGCTATCGTGGCTGGCCACGACGGGCGTTCCTTGCGCAGCTGTGC
TCGACGTTGTCACTGAAGCGGGAAGGGACTGGCTGCTATTGGGCGAAGTGCCGGGGCAGGATCTCCTGTC
ATCTCACCTTGCTCCTGCCGAGAAAGTATCCATCATGGCTGATGCAATGCGGCGGCTGCATACGCTTGAT
CCGGCTACCTGCCCATTCGACCACCAAGCGAAACATCGCATCGAGCGAGCACGTACTCGGATGGAAGCCG
GTCTTGTCGATCAGGATGATCTGGACGAAGAGCATCAGGGGCTCGCGCCAGCCGAACTGTTCGCCAGGCT
CAAGGCGAGCATGCCCGACGGCGAGGATCTCGTCGTGACCCATGGCGATGCCTGCTTGCCGAATATCATG
GTGGAAAATGGCCGCTTTTCTGGATTCATCGACTGTGGCCGGCTGGGTGTGGCGGACCGCTATCAGGACA
TAGCGTTGGCTACCCGTGATATTGCTGAAGAGCTTGGCGGCGAATGGGCTGACCGCTTCCTCGTGCTTTA
CGGTATCGCCGCTCCCGATTCGCAGCGCATCGCCTTCTATCGCCTTCTTGACGAGTTCTTCTGAGCGGGA
CTCTGGGGTTCGAAATGACCGACCAAGCGACGCCCAACCTGCCATCACGAGATTTCGATTCCACCGCCGC
CTTCTATGAAAGGTTGGGCTTCGGAATCGTTTTCCGGGACGCCGGCTGGATGATCCTCCAGCGCGGGGAT
CTCATGCTGGAGTTCTTCGCCCACCCTAGGGGGAGGCTAACTGAAACACGGAAGGAGACAATACCGGAAG
GAACCCGCGCTATGACGGCAATAAAAAGACAGAATAAAACGCACGGTGTTGGGTCGTTTGTTCATAAACG
CGGGGTTCGGTCCCAGGGCTGGCACTCTGTCGATACCCCACCGAGACCCCATTGGGGCCAATACGCCCGC
GTTTCTTCCTTTTCCCCACCCCACCCCCCAAGTTCGGGTGAAGGCCCAGGGCTCGCAGCCAACGTCGGGG
CGGCAGGCCCTGCCATAGCCTCAGGTTACTCATATATACTTTAGATTGATTTAAAACTTCATTTTTAATT
TAAAAGGATCTAGGTGAAGATCCTTTTTGATAATCTCATGACCAAAATCCCTTAACGTGAGTTTTCGTTC
CACTGAGCGTCAGACCCCGTAGAAAAGATCAAAGGATCTTCTTGAGATCCTTTTTTTCTGCGCGTAATCT
GCTGCTTGCAAACAAAAAAACCACCGCTACCAGCGGTGGTTTGTTTGCCGGATCAAGAGCTACCAACTCT
TTTTCCGAAGGTAACTGGCTTCAGCAGAGCGCAGATACCAAATACTGTTCTTCTAGTGTAGCCGTAGTTA
GGCCACCACTTCAAGAACTCTGTAGCACCGCCTACATACCTCGCTCTGCTAATCCTGTTACCAGTGGCTG
CTGCCAGTGGCGATAAGTCGTGTCTTACCGGGTTGGACTCAAGACGATAGTTACCGGATAAGGCGCAGCG
GTCGGGCTGAACGGGGGGTTCGTGCACACAGCCCAGCTTGGAGCGAACGACCTACACCGAACTGAGATAC
CTACAGCGTGAGCTATGAGAAAGCGCCACGCTTCCCGAAGGGAGAAAGGCGGACAGGTATCCGGTAAGCG
GCAGGGTCGGAACAGGAGAGCGCACGAGGGAGCTTCCAGGGGGAAACGCCTGGTATCTTTATAGTCCTGT
CGGGTTTCGCCACCTCTGACTTGAGCGTCGATTTTTGTGATGCTCGTCAGGGGGGCGGAGCCTATGGAAA
AACGCCAGCAACGCGGCCTTTTTACGGTTCCTGGCCTTTTGCTGGCCTTTTGCTCACATGTTCTTTCCTG
CGTTATCCCCTGATTCTGTGGATAACCGTATTACCGCCATGCATTAGTTATTAATAGTAATCAATTACGG
GGTCATTAGTTCATAGCCCATATATGGAGTTCCGCGTTACATAACTTACGGTAAATGGCCCGCCTGGCTG
ACCGCCCAACGACCCCCGCCCATTGACGTCAATAATGACGTATGTTCCCATAGTAACGCCAATAGGGACT
TTCCATTGACGTCAATGGGTGGAGTATTTACGGTAAACTGCCCACTTGGCAGTACATCAAGTGTATCATA
TGCCAAGTACGCCCCCTATTGACGTCAATGACGGTAAATGGCCCGCCTGGCATTATGCCCAGTACATGAC
CTTATGGGACTTTCCTACTTGGCAGTACATCTACGTATTAGTCATCGCTATTACCATGGTGATGCGGTTT
TGGCAGTACATCAATGGGCGTGGATAGCGGTTTGACTCACGGGGATTTCCAAGTCTCCACCCCATTGACG
TCAATGGGAGTTTGTTTTGGCACCAAAATCAACGGGACTTTCCAAAATGTCGTAACAACTCCGCCCCATT
GACGCAAATGGGCGGTAGGCGTGTACGGTGGGAGGTCTATATAAGCAGAGCTGGTTTAGTGAACCGTCAG
ATCCGCTAGCGCTACCGGACTCAGATCTCGAGCTCAAGCTTCGAATTCCCACCATGGCCTTCTTGGACAA
TCCAACTATCATTCTAGCTCATATTCGACAGTCACATGTGACCAGTGATGACACGGGAATGTGTGAGATG
GTTCTCATTGATCATGATGTTGACCTAGAGAAGATTCATCCTCCTTCAATGCCTGGAGACAGTGGGTCAG
AAATTCAGGGAAGCAATGGTGAGACTCAGGGCTATGTATATGCCCAGTCAGTCGATATTACCTCAAGTTG
GGACTTTGGTATTAGAAGACGCTCAAACACAGCTCAAAGATTAGAACGACTCCGAAAAGAGAGACAAAAC
CAGATCAAATGCAAAAATATTCAGTGGAAAGAAAGAAATTCTAAGCAATCAGCCCAGGAGTTAAAGTCAC
TGTTTGAAAAAAAATCTCTCAAAGAGAAGCCTCCAATTTCTGGGAAGCAGTCGATATTATCTGTACGCCT
AGAACAGTGCCCTCTGCAGCTGAATAACCCTTTTAACGAGTATTCCAAATTTGATGGCAAGGGTCATGTA
GGTACAACAGCAACCAAGAAGATCGATGTCTACCTCCCTCTGCACTCGAGCCAGGACAGACTGCTGCCAA
TGACCGTGGTGACAATGGCCAGCGCCAGGGTGCAGGACCTGATCGGGCTCATCTGCTGGCAGTATACAAG
CGAAGGACGGGAGCCGAAGCTCAATGACAATGTCAGTGCCTACTGCCTGCATATTGCTGAGGATGATGGG
GAGGTGGACACCGATTTCCCCCCGCTGGATTCCAATGAGCCCATTCATAAGTTTGGCTTCAGTACTTTGG
CCCTGGTTGAAAAGTACTCATCTCCTGGTCTGACATCCAAAGAGTCACTCTTTGTTCGAATAAATGCTGC
TCATGGATTCTCCCTTATTCAGGTGGACAACACAAAGGTTACCATGAAGGAAATCTTACTGAAGGCAGTG
AAGCGAAGAAAAGGATCCCAGAAAGTTTCAGGTGCTTGTGACCCGCGGGCCCGGGATCCACCGGTCGCAA
CCTTGGTGAGCAAGGGCGAGGAGCTGTTCACCGGGGTGGTGCCCATCCTGGTCGAGCTGGACGGCGACGT
AAACGGCCACAAGTTCAGCGTGTCCGGCGAGGGCGAGGGCGATGCCACCTACGGCAAGCTGACCCTGAAG
TTCATCTGCACCACCGGCAAGCTGCCCGTGCCCTGGCCCACCCTCGTGACCACCCTGACCTACGGCGTGC
AGTGCTTCAGCCGCTACCCCGACCACATGAAGCAGCACGACTTCTTCAAGTCCGCCATGCCCGAAGGCTA
CGTCCAGGAGCGCACCATCTTCTTCAAGGACGACGGCAACTACAAGACCCGCGCCGAGGTGAAGTTCGAG
GGCGACACCCTGGTGAACCGCATCGAGCTGAAGGGCATCGACTTCAAGGAGGACGGCAACATCCTGGGGC
ACAAGCTGGAGTACAACTACAACAGCCACAACGTCTATATCATGGCCGACAAGCAGAAGAACGGCATCAA
GGTGAACTTCAAGATCCGCCACAACATCGAGGACGGCAGCGTGCAGCTCGCCGACCACTACCAGCAGAAC
ACCCCCATCGGCGACGGCCCCGTGCTGCTGCCCGACAACCACTACCTGAGCACCCAGTCCGCCCTGAGCA
AAGACCCCAACGAGAAGCGCGATCACATGGTCCTGCTGGAGTTCGTGACCGCCGCCGGGATCACTCTCGG
CATGGACGAGCTGTACAAGTAAAGCGGCCGCGACTCTAGATCATAATCAGCCATACCACATTTGTAGAGG
TTTTACTTGCTTTAAAAAACCTCCCACACCTCCCCCTGAACCTGAAACATAAAATGAATGCAATTGTTGT
TGTTAACTTGTTTATTGCAGCTTATAATGGTTACAAATAAAGCAATAGCATCACAAATTTCACAAATAAA
GCATTTTTTTCACTGCATTCTAGTTGTGGTTTGTCCAAACTCATCAATGTATCTTAAGGCGTAAATTGTA
AGCGTTAATATTTTGTTAAAATTCGCGTTAAATTTTTGTTAAATCAGCTCATTTTTTAACCAATAGGCCG
AAATCGGCAAAATCCCTTATAAATCAAAAGAATAGACCGAGATAGGGT
[37 nt withheld, positions 5159-5195]
AAAGAACGTGGACTCCAACGTCAAAGG
[49 nt withheld, positions 5223-5271]
T
[91 nt withheld, positions 5273-5363]
G
[124 nt withheld, positions 5365-5488]
CAGGTGGCACTTTTCGGGGAAATGTGCGCGGAACCCCTATTTGTTTATTTTTCTAAATACATTCAAATAT
GTATCCGCTCATGAGACAATAACCCTGATAAATGCTTCAATAATATTGAAAAAGGAAGAGTCCTGAGGCG
GAAAGAACCAGCTGTGGAATGTGTGTCAGTTAGGGTGTGGAAAGTCCCCAGGCTCCCCAGCAGGC
